Addgene plasmid #183126: pBTK150
Purpose: BTK Type 2 promoter part for golden gate assembly
Depositing lab: Jeffrey Barrick. Depositing organization: University of Texas at Austin. Publication: Engineered symbionts activate honey bee immunity and limit pathogens. Leonard SP, Powell JE, Perutka J, Geng P, Heckmann LC, Horak RD, Davies BW, Ellington AD, Barrick JE, Moran NA. Science. 2020 Jan 31;367(6477):573-576. doi: 10.1126/science.aax9039. Epub 2020 Jan 30. PubMed 32001655.
Backbone
  Vector backbone: colE1
  Vector type: Synthetic Biology
Growth in bacteria
  Bacterial resistance: Chloramphenicol, 25 μg/mL
  Growth temperature: 37°C
  Growth strain: DH5alpha
  Copy number: High Copy
Gene/Insert
  Gene/Insert name: Reverse rnpB-T1 terminator and forward CP25 promoter for dsRNA expression
  Species: Synthetic
  Insert size (bp): 141
Terms and licenses: Academic/Nonprofit Terms; Industry Terms
How to cite: pBTK150 was a gift from Jeffrey Barrick (Addgene plasmid # 183126 ; http://n2t.net/addgene:183126 ; RRID:Addgene_183126)
