[The description below was written by a language model from this plasmid's Addgene catalogue record and pLannotate feature annotations shown in this document.]
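Description:
pBTK150 is a small (about 1.8 kb) synthetic-biology part plasmid from the Bee Microbiome Toolkit (BTK), holding a Type 2 (promoter-position) part for hierarchical Golden Gate assembly. It is not an expression vector in its own right. Instead, it serves as a storage and donor plasmid from which the part is released and joined to other toolkit parts during assembly. The backbone is minimal. It consists of a high-copy ColE1/pMB1-type origin of replication for maintenance in E. coli, and a chloramphenicol acetyltransferase (cat) gene driven by its native cat promoter and followed by a lambda t0 terminator, which confers chloramphenicol resistance.

The payload is a 141 bp synthetic insert that combines an rnpB-T1 transcription terminator in reverse orientation with a forward-facing CP25 promoter, a constitutive synthetic bacterial promoter. The record states that this arrangement is intended for double-stranded RNA expression. The likely logic is that a target sequence is flanked by two such convergent promoter parts. CP25 then drives transcription into the insert, while the reversed terminator stops transcription arriving from the opposing promoter on the other strand. This would yield defined complementary transcripts that can anneal into dsRNA.

The automated feature table annotates only the backbone elements. It does not call the terminator–promoter insert or the Type IIS restriction sites and overhangs used for assembly, so their exact positions are not given in the record. The associated work concerns engineered honey bee gut symbionts that modulate host immunity and limit pathogens, which is consistent with using this part to build dsRNA-producing constructs for bacterial delivery.
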