Features (pLannotate 1.2.2; 4 found; start..end, strand, type, name):
    337..371     -  terminator     lambda t0 terminator: minimal transcription terminator from phage lambda (Scholtissek and Grosse, 1987)
    445..1101    -  CDS            cat: CAT_ECOLX - Experimental evidence at protein level: Swiss-Prot protein existence level 1. This enzyme is an effector of chloramphenicol resistance in bacteria. From Escherichia coli. This protein is used as a marker in many commonly used cloning vectors, such as pACYC184.
   1102..1199    -  promoter       cat promoter: promoter of the E. coli cat gene encoding chloramphenicol acetyltransferase
   1283..64      +  rep_origin     ori (across the origin): high-copy-number ColE1/pMB1/pBR322/pUC origin of replication
>Addgene plasmid #183126 | pBTK150 | addgene full sequence | sequence record 361462 | Addgene NGS Result
TCGCCACCTCTGACTTGAGCGTCGATTTTTGTGATGCTCGTCAGGGGGGCGGAGCCTATGGAAAAACGCC
AGCAACGCGGCCTTTTTACGGTTCCTGGCCTTTTGCTGGCCTTTTGCTCACATGTTCTTTCCTGCGTTAT
CCCCTGATTCTGTGGATAACCGTAGTCGGTCTCAAACGGACAGTCATTCATCTTTCTGCCCCTCCAAAAG
CAAAAACCCGCCGAAGCGGGTTTTTACGTAAATCAGGTGAAACTGACCGACTTTGGCAGTTTATTCTTGA
CATGTAGTGAGGGGGCTGGTATAATCACATAGTACTGTTTATGTGAGACCAGACCAATAAAAAACGCCCG
GCGGCAACCGAGCGTTCTGAACAAATCCAGATGGAGTTCTGAGGTCATTACTGGATCTATCAACAGGAGT
CCAAGCGAGCTCGATATCAAATTACGCCCCGCCCTGCCACTCATCGCAGTACTGTTGTAATTCATTAAGC
ATTCTGCCGACATGGAAGCCATCACAAACGGCATGATGAACCTGAATCGCCAGCGGCATCAGCACCTTGT
CGCCTTGCGTATAATATTTGCCCATGGTGAAAACGGGGGCGAAGAAGTTGTCCATATTGGCCACGTTTAA
ATCAAAACTGGTGAAACTCACCCAGGGATTGGCTGAAACGAAAAACATATTCTCAATAAACCCTTTAGGG
AAATAGGCCAGGTTTTCACCGTAACACGCCACATCTTGCGAATATATGTGTAGAAACTGCCGGAAATCGT
CGTGGTATTCACTCCAGAGCGATGAAAACGTTTCAGTTTGCTCATGGAAAACGGTGTAACAAGGGTGAAC
ACTATCCCATATCACCAGCTCACCGTCTTTCATTGCCATACGAAATTCCGGATGAGCATTCATCAGGCGG
GCAAGAATGTGAATAAAGGCCGGATAAAACTTGTGCTTATTTTTCTTTACGGTCTTTAAAAAGGCCGTAA
TATCCAGCTGAACGGTCTGGTTATAGGTACATTGAGCAACTGACTGAAATGCCTCAAAATGTTCTTTACG
ATGCCATTGGGATATATCAACGGTGGTATATCCAGTGATTTTTTTCTCCATTTTAGCTTCCTTAGCTCCT
GAAAATCTCGATAACTCAAAAAATACGCCCGGTAGTGATCTTATTTCATTATGGTGAAAGTTGGAACCTC
TTACGTGCCCGATCAATCATGACCAAAATCCCTTAACGTGAGTTTTCGTTCCACTGAGCGTCAGACCCCG
TAGAAAAGATCAAAGGATCTTCTTGAGATCCTTTTTTTCTGCGCGTAATCTGCTGCTTGCAAACAAAAAA
ACCACCGCTACCAGCGGTGGTTTGTTTGCCGGATCAAGAGCTACCAACTCTTTTTCCGAAGGTAACTGGC
TTCAGCAGAGCGCAGATACCAAATACTGTTCTTCTAGTGTAGCCGTAGTTAGGCCACCACTTCAAGAACT
CTGTAGCACCGCCTACATACCTCGCTCTGCTAATCCTGTTACCAGTGGCTGCTGCCAGTGGCGATAAGTC
GTGTCTTACCGGGTTGGACTCAAGACGATAGTTACCGGATAAGGCGCAGCGGTCGGGCTGAACGGGGGGT
TCGTGCACACAGCCCAGCTTGGAGCGAACGACCTACACCGAACTGAGATACCTACAGCGTGAGCTATGAG
AAAGCGCCACGCTTCCCGAAGGGAGAAAGGCGGACAGGTATCCGGTAAGCGGCAGGGTCGGAACAGGAGA
GCGCACGAGGGAGCTTCCAGGGGGAAACGCCTGGTATCTTTATAGTCCTGTCGGGTT
